Addgene plasmid #169617: pTS1039
Purpose: Tier-2 vector encoding PhCMV-driven SEAP coupled to fluorescent reporter iRFP670 (PhCMV-SEAP-p2A-iRFP670-pA::A2-pA::A3-pA).
Depositing lab: Martin Fussenegger. Depositing organization: ETH Zurich (Swiss Federal Institute of Technology). Publication: A versatile plasmid architecture for mammalian synthetic biology (VAMSyB). Haellman V, Strittmatter T, Bertschi A, Stucheli P, Fussenegger M. Metab Eng. 2021 Jul;66:41-50. doi: 10.1016/j.ymben.2021.04.003. Epub 2021 Apr 18. PubMed 33857582.
Backbone
  Vector backbone: pVH1002 (pUC57-based)
  Backbone size w/o insert (bp): 2689
  Vector type: Mammalian Expression
Growth in bacteria
  Bacterial resistance: Ampicillin, 100 μg/mL
  Growth temperature: 37°C
  Growth strain: DH5alpha
  Copy number: High Copy
Gene/Insert
  Gene/Insert name: PCMV-driven expression of SEAP and iRFP (alt name: PCMV-SEAP-p2a-iRFP::A2::A3)
  Species: H. sapiens (human); Synthetic
  Promoter: PhCMV
  Cloning method: Restriction Enzyme; 5′ cloning site Unknown (unknown if destroyed)
  Sequencing primers: 5′ AmpStart; 3′ CTGGCACGACAGGTTTCCCGACTGG
Terms and licenses: Academic/Nonprofit Terms; Industry Terms: Not Available to Industry
How to cite: pTS1039 was a gift from Martin Fussenegger (Addgene plasmid # 169617 ; http://n2t.net/addgene:169617 ; RRID:Addgene_169617)
