[The description below was written by a language model from this plasmid's Addgene catalogue record and pLannotate feature annotations shown in this document.]
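Description:
pTS1039 is a mammalian expression plasmid from the VAMSyB modular plasmid architecture, where it is classed as a Tier-2 vector. It is built on pVH1002, a pUC57-derived backbone, and the sequenced record is 5,919 nt. In E. coli it is maintained at high copy through a ColE1/pUC-type origin of replication and selected with ampicillin via the β-lactamase gene and its native promoter. Short residual lacZα, lacI and CAP-binding-site fragments in the feature table are remnants of the pUC-type backbone rather than functional parts.

The first of three expression positions carries the payload. The human cytomegalovirus immediate-early enhancer and promoter (PhCMV) drive a single transcript encoding SEAP, annotated as a fragment of human placental alkaline phosphatase (ALPP), which fits the truncated, secreted form used as a reporter. It is followed by a P2A self-cleaving peptide, named in the catalogue entry but not separately annotated, and then the near-infrared fluorescent protein iRFP670, which needs biliverdin as a cofactor. A bovine growth hormone polyadenylation signal terminates the transcript. The P2A link yields two separate proteins from one mRNA, so secreted phosphatase activity in the culture supernatant can be related to cell-associated fluorescence. A T7 promoter lies between the CMV promoter and the coding sequence.

The notation A2-pA::A3-pA indicates that the second and third positions are unfilled assembly slots retaining only polyadenylation signals. The short SV40 and synthetic poly(A) fragments annotated downstream probably belong to this region. The record does not state the cloning sites. The construct serves as a constitutive dual-reporter control or as a starting module for multi-cassette designs in mammalian synthetic biology.
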