Features (pLannotate 1.2.2; 15 found; start..end, strand, type, name):
    493..1353    -  CDS            AmpR: β-lactamase; bla; confers resistance to ampicillin, carbenicillin, and related antibiotics
   1354..1458    -  promoter       AmpR promoter: bla
   1604..1907    +  enhancer       CMV enhancer: human cytomegalovirus immediate early enhancer
   1908..2111    +  promoter       CMV promoter: human cytomegalovirus (CMV) immediate early promoter
   2107..2140    +  LTR            5' LTR (truncated) (fragment): truncated 5' long terminal repeat (LTR) from HIV-1
   2156..2174    +  promoter       T7 promoter: promoter for bacteriophage T7 RNA polymerase
   2248..3744    +  CDS            ALPP (fragment): PPB1_HUMAN - Also known as PLAP. Experimental evidence at protein level: Swiss-Prot protein existence level 1. From Homo sapiens (Human).
   3856..4785    +  CDS            iRFP670: iRFP670 is a basic (constitutively fluorescent) near ir fluorescent protein published in 2013, derived from Rhodopseudomonas palustris CGA009. It has low acid sensitivity. It requires the cofactor biliverdin for fluorescence.
   4852..5076    +  polyA_signal   bGH poly(A) signal: bovine growth hormone polyadenylation signal
   5085..5102    +  promoter       SV40 promoter (fragment): SV40 enhancer and early promoter
   5178..5199    +  polyA_signal   poly(A) signal (fragment): synthetic polyadenylation signal
   5239..5255    -  CDS            lacZα (fragment): LacZα fragment of β-galactosidase; lacZ fragment
   5394..5415    -  protein_bind   CAP binding site: CAP binding activates transcription in the presence of cAMP. E. coli catabolite activator protein
   5428..5520    -  CDS            lacI (fragment): lac repressor; lacI; The lac repressor binds to the lac operator to inhibit transcription in E. coli. This inhibition can be relieved by adding lactose or isopropyl-β-D-thiogalactopyranoside (IPTG).
   5703..372     -  rep_origin     ori (across the origin): high-copy-number ColE1/pMB1/pBR322/pUC origin of replication
>Addgene plasmid #169617 | pTS1039 | addgene full sequence | sequence record 365611 | Addgene NGS Result
AGTTCGGTGTAGGTCGTTCGCTCCAAGCTGGGCTGTGTGCACGAACCCCCCGTTCAGCCCGACCGCTGCG
CCTTATCCGGTAACTATCGTCTTGAGTCCAACCCGGTAAGACACGACTTATCGCCACTGGCAGCAGCCAC
TGGTAACAGGATTAGCAGAGCGAGGTATGTAGGCGGTGCTACAGAGTTCTTGAAGTGGTGGCCTAACTAC
GGCTACACTAGAAGAACAGTATTTGGTATCTGCGCTCTGCTGAAGCCAGTTACCTTCGGAAAAAGAGTTG
GTAGCTCTTGATCCGGCAAACAAACCACCGCTGGTAGCGGTGGTTTTTTTGTTTGCAAGCAGCAGATTAC
GCGCAGAAAAAAAGGATCTCAAGAAGATCCTTTGATCTTTTCTACGGGGATTATCAAAAAGGATCTTCAC
CTAGATCCTTTTAAATTAAAAATGAAGTTTTAAATCAATCTAAAGTATATATGAGTAAACTTGGTCTGAC
AGTTACCAATGCTTAATCAGTGAGGCACCTATCTCAGCGATCTGTCTATTTCGTTCATCCATAGTTGCCT
GACTCCCCGTCGTGTAGATAACTACGATACGGGAGGGCTTACCATCTGGCCCCAGTGCTGCAATGATACC
GCGGCTCCCACGCTCACCGGCTCCAGATTTATCAGCAATAAACCAGCCAGCCGGAAGGGCCGAGCGCAGA
AGTGGTCCTGCAACTTTATCCGCCTCCATCCAGTCTATTAATTGTTGCCGGGAAGCTAGAGTAAGTAGTT
CGCCAGTTAATAGTTTGCGCAACGTTGTTGCCATTGCTACAGGCATCGTGGTGTCACGCTCGTCGTTTGG
TATGGCTTCATTCAGCTCCGGTTCCCAACGATCAAGGCGAGTTACATGATCCCCCATGTTGTGCAAAAAA
GCGGTTAGCTCCTTCGGTCCTCCGATCGTTGTCAGAAGTAAGTTGGCCGCAGTGTTATCACTCATGGTTA
TGGCAGCACTGCATAATTCTCTTACTGTCATGCCATCCGTAAGATGCTTTTCTGTGACTGGTGAGTACTC
AACCAAGTCATTCTGAGAATAGTGTATGCGGCGACCGAGTTGCTCTTGCCCGGCGTCAATACGGGATAAT
ACCGCGCCACATAGCAGAACTTTAAAAGTGCTCATCATTGGAAAACGTTCTTCGGGGCGAAAACTCTCAA
GGATCTTACCGCTGTTGAGATCCAGTTCGATGTAACCCACTCGTGCACCCAACTGATCTTCAGCATCTTT
TACTTTCACCAGCGTTTCTGGGTGAGCAAAAACAGGAAGGCAAAATGCCGCAAAAAAGGGAATAAGGGCG
ACACGGAAATGTTGAATACTCATACTCTTCCTTTTTCAATATTATTGAAGCATTTATCAGGGTTATTGTC
TCATGAGCGGATACATATTTGAATGTATTTAGAAAAATAAACAAATAGGGGTTCCGCGCACATTTCCCCG
AAAAGTGCCACCTGACGTCTAAGAAACCAAGATCTCCACGCGTGGTACCCTCGAGTTGACATTGATTATT
GAGTAGTTATTAATAGTAATCAATTACGGGGTCATTAGTTCATAGCCCATATATGGAGTTCCGCGTTACA
TAACTTACGGTAAATGGCCCGCCTGGCTGACCGCCCAACGACCCCCGCCCATTGACGTCAATAATGACGT
ATGTTCCCATAGTAACGCCAATAGGGACTTTCCATTGACGTCAATGGGTGGAGTATTTACGGTAAACTGC
CCACTTGGCAGTACATCAAGTGTATCATATGCCAAGTACGCCCCCTATTGACGTCAATGACGGTAAATGG
CCCGCCTGGCATTATGCCCAGTACATGACCTTATGGGACTTTCCTACTTGGCAGTACATCTACGTATTAG
TCATCGCTATTACCATGGTGATGCGGTTTTGGCAGTACATCAATGGGCGTGGATAGCGGTTTGACTCACG
GGGATTTCCAAGTCTCCACCCCATTGACGTCAATGGGAGTTTGTTTTGGCACCAAAATCAACGGGACTTT
CCAAAATGTCGTAACAACTCCGCCCCATTGACGCAAATGGGCGGTAGGCGTGTACGGTGGGAGGTCTATA
TAAGCAGAGCTCTCTGGCTAACTAGAGAACCCACTGCTTACTGGCTTATCGAAATTAATACGACTCACTA
TAGGGAGACCCAAGCTGTTCGAAGCGGAATTCACCATGACTAGTCTGCTGCTGCTGCTGCTGGGCCTGAG
ACTGCAGCTGAGCCTGGGCATCATCCCCGTGGAGGAGGAGAACCCCGACTTCTGGAACAGAGAGGCCGCC
GAGGCCCTGGGCGCCGCCAAGAAGCTGCAGCCCGCCCAGACCGCCGCCAAGAACCTGATCATCTTCCTGG
GCGACGGCATGGGCGTGAGCACCGTGACCGCCGCCAGAATCCTGAAGGGCCAGAAGAAGGACAAGCTGGG
CCCCGAGATCCCCCTGGCCATGGACAGATTCCCCTACGTGGCCCTGAGCAAGACCTACAACGTGGACAAG
CACGTGCCCGACAGCGGCGCCACCGCCACCGCCTACCTGTGCGGCGTGAAGGGCAACTTCCAGACCATCG
GCCTGAGCGCCGCCGCCAGATTCAACCAGTGCAACACCACCAGAGGCAACGAGGTGATCAGCGTGATGAA
CAGAGCCAAGAAGGCCGGCAAGAGCGTGGGCGTGGTGACCACCACCAGAGTGCAGCACGCCAGCCCCGCC
GGCACCTACGCCCACACCGTGAACAGAAACTGGTACAGCGACGCCGACGTGCCCGCCAGCGCCAGACAGG
AGGGCTGCCAGGACATCGCCACCCAGCTGATCAGCAACATGGACATCGACGTGATCCTGGGCGGCGGCAG
AAAGTACATGTTCAGAATGGGCACCCCCGACCCCGAGTACCCCGACGACTACAGCCAGGGCGGCACCAGA
CTGGACGGCAAGAACCTGGTGCAGGAGTGGCTGGCCAAGAGACAGGGCGCCAGATACGTGTGGAACAGAA
CCGAGCTGATGCAGGCCAGCCTGGACCCCAGCGTGACCCACCTGATGGGCCTGTTCGAGCCCGGCGACAT
GAAGTACGAGATCCACAGAGACAGCACCCTGGACCCCAGCCTGATGGAGATGACCGAGGCCGCCCTGAGA
CTGCTGAGCAGAAACCCCAGAGGCTTCTTCCTGTTCGTGGAGGGCGGCAGAATCGACCACGGCCACCACG
AGAGCAGAGCCTACAGAGCCCTGACCGAGACCATCATGTTCGACGACGCCATCGAGAGAGCCGGCCAGCT
GACCAGCGAGGAGGACACCCTGAGCCTGGTGACCGCCGACCACAGCCACGTGTTCAGCTTCGGCGGCTAC
CCCCTGAGAGGCAGCAGCATCTTCGGCCTGGCCCCCGGCAAGGCCAGAGACAGAAAGGCCTACACCGTGC
TGCTGTACGGCAACGGCCCCGGCTACGTGCTGAAGGACGGCGCCAGACCCGACGTGACCGAGAGCGAGAG
CGGCAGCCCCGAGTACAGACAGCAGAGCGCCGTGCCCCTGGACGAGGAGACCCACGCCGGCGAGGACGTG
GCCGTGTTCGCCAGAGGCCCCCAGGCCCACCTGGTGCACGGCGTGCAGGAGCAGACCTTCATCGCCCACG
TGATGGCCTTCGCCGCCTGCCTGGAGCCCTACACCGCCTGCGACCTGGCCCCCCCCGCCGGCACCACCGA
CGCCGCCCACCCCGGCTACAGCAGAGTGGGCGCCGCCGGCAGATTCGAGCAGACCGCTAGTGGTGGTTCT
GGTGGAAGCGGAGCTACTAACTTCAGCCTGCTGAAGCAGGCTGGTGACGTGGAGGAGAACCCTGGACCTG
CTAGTGCGCGTAAGGTCGATCTCACCTCCTGCGATCGCGAGCCGATCCACATCCCCGGCAGCATTCAGCC
GTGCGGCTGCCTGCTTGCCTGCGACGCGCAGGCGGTGCGGATCACGCGCATTACGGAAAATGCCGGCGCG
TTCTTTGGACGCGAAACTCCGCGGGTCGGTGAGCTACTCGCCGATTACTTCGGCGAGACCGAAGCCCATG
CGCTGCGCAACGCACTGGCGCAGTCCTCCGATCCAAAGCGACCGGCGCTGATCTTCGGTTGGCGCGACGG
CCTGACCGGCCGCACCTTCGACATCTCACTGCATCGCCATGACGGTACATCGATCATCGAGTTCGAGCCT
GCGGCGGCCGAACAGGCCGACAATCCGCTGCGGCTGACGCGGCAGATCATCGCGCGCACCAAAGAACTGA
AGTCGCTCGAAGAGATGGCCGCACGGGTGCCGCGCTATCTGCAGGCGATGCTCGGCTATCACCGCGTGAT
GTTGTACCGCTTCGCGGACGACGGCTCCGGGATGGTGATCGGCGAGGCGAAGCGCAGCGACCTCGAGAGC
TTTCTCGGTCAGCACTTTCCGGCGTCGCTGGTCCCGCAGCAGGCGCGGCTACTGTACTTGAAGAACGCGA
TCCGCGTGGTCTCGGATTCGCGCGGCATCAGCAGCCGGATCGTGCCCGAGCACGACGCCTCCGGCGCCGC
GCTCGATCTGTCGTTCGCGCACCTGCGCAGCATCTCGCCCTGCCATCTCGAATTTCTGCGGAACATGGGC
GTCAGCGCCTCGATGTCGCTGTCGATCATCATTGACGGCACGCTATGGGGATTGATCATCTGTCATCATT
ACGAGCCGCGTGCCGTGCCGATGGCGCAGCGCGTCGCGGCCGAAATGTTCGCCGACTTCTTATCGCTGCA
CTTCACCGCCGCCCACCACCAACGCGCTAGCGGATCCACCGGTGTCTAGAAAGCTTTGAGGCCGGCCTGC
AGGCCCGCTGATCAGCCTCGACTGTGCCTTCTAGTTGCCAGCCATCTGTTGTTTGCCCCTCCCCCGTGCC
TTCCTTGACCCTGGAAGGTGCCACTCCCACTGTCCTTTCCTAATAAAATGAGGAAATTGCATCGCATTGT
CTGAGTAGGTGTCATTCTATTCTGGGGGGTGGGGTGGGGCAGGACAGCAAGGGGGAGGATTGGGAAGACA
ATAGCAGGCATGCTGGGGATGCGGTGGGCTCTATGGTAGCTTAGGAGGCGGAAAGAACCAGCGCGGGAGA
CCGTCAGTTGGTCTCCAGCTATACAGGTGCACCGCTTTATAATAAAACTGATACAGAGAACGTTATCATG
TGTGTTGGTTTTTTTTGTGTGTGCGGTTTAAGGGAGCCTCGGTCATAGCTGTTTCCTGTGTAAAACGACG
GCCAGCGCGGGAGACGGTCAGTTCGTCTCCAGCTCAGAAATTATGAGAGCGTTTAATAAAGTATTGACTA
TGGTTGACAAAACGTGTGTTGGAGTTTTTTGTGTGCTTTGTCATCAACTGAGCCAGTAGGTCGAGGGTGC
CTAATGAGTGAGCTAACTCACATTAATTGCGTTGCGCTCACTGCCCGCTTTCCAGTCGGGAAACCTGTCG
TGCCAGCTGCATTAATGAATCGGCCAACGCGCGGGGAGAGGCGGTTTGCGTATTGGGCGCTCTTCCGCTT
CCTCGCTCACTGACTCGCTGCGCTCGGTCGTTCGGCTGCGGCGAGCGGTATCAGCTCACTCAAAGGCGGT
AATACGGTTATCCACAGAATCAGGGGATAACGCAGGAAAGAACATGTGAGCAAAAGGCCAGCAAAAGGCC
AGGAACCGTAAAAAGGCCGCGTTGCTGGCGTTTTTCCATAGGCTCCGCCCCCCTGACGAGCATCACAAAA
ATCGACGCTCAAGTCAGAGGTGGCGAAACCCGACAGGACTATAAAGATACCAGGCGTTTCCCCCTGGAAG
CTCCCTCGTGCGCTCTCCTGTTCCGACCCTGCCGCTTACCGGATACCTGTCCGCCTTTCTCCCTTCGGGA
AGCGTGGCGCTTTCTCATAGCTCACGCTGTAGGTATCTC
